>Addgene plasmid #67397 | pDEST47-ARL3-GFP | addgene partial sequence | sequence record 118893 | GFPfusionREV 5'-CTCCACTGACAGAAAATTTG-3'
AGAATTGGGACAACTCCAGTGAAAAGTTCTTCTCCTTTGCTAGCCATTCTAGATCGAACCACTTTGTACA
AGAAAGCTGGTCTTTCTTCTTTGCATTGACATTTTTGCAGACCCAGTTCATGCCATCCTGAACGCCCTCT
CCTGTGAGAGCTGAGCAAGACTGGATCTGCCAGACTCGGTCGCGGATGGTATGCAGGTTCAGTCCTTCTG
CAATTTCAGAGGCAGGGGCTGCTGTGAGCAAATCCTGCTTATTAGCAAAGATGAGCACTGGCACACAACT
TAGTTTTTCTTCCTCCAGTAATTCCGCTAGTTCCTGACCCGTCTCTTCAAATCTTTTTCTGTCTGCACTG
TCGATTACATATATAAGAATATCGGTATTTTCAAAATAATTCTTCCAGTATGGTCTGATTTTCCTCTGTC
CACCAATGTCCCATACATTCAGTTTAAAACCTTGTGATTGTACACTTTTGATGTTGAAACCCTGTGTAGG
TGTGATGTGGCTGATGTCTTCAGATGCAAGCTGCTTCAGAAGAGTGGTCTTGCCAGCATTATCCAAGCCC
AGGAGAAGTATTCTCACCTCCTGGTCTGGTGCACTTTTCAACTTGCGCAAAATTGAGAGCAAGCCCATGG
TTCTATCTCCTTCTAAGCCTGCTTTTTTGTACAAACTTGTTTGATCAAGCTTAACTAGCCAGCTTGGGTC
TCCCTATAGTGAGTCGTATTAATTTCGATAAGCCAGTAAGCAGTGGGTTCTCTAGTTAGCCAGAGAGCTC
TGCTTATATAGACCTCCCACCGTACACGCCTACCGCCCATTTGCGTCAATGGGGCGGAGTTGTTACGACA
TTTTGGAAAGTCCCGTTGATTTTGGTGCCAAAACAAACTCCCATTGACGTCAATGGGGTGGAGACTTGGA
AATCCCCGTGAGTCAAACCGCTATCCACGCCCATGGATGTACTGCCAAAACCGCATCACCATGGTAATAG
CGATG
