[The description below was written by a language model from this plasmid's Addgene catalogue record.]
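Description:
pDEST47-ARL3-GFP is a mammalian expression plasmid built on the pcDNA-DEST47 Gateway destination backbone. It carries the human ARL3 coding sequence, which encodes ARF-like GTPase 3, a member of the ARF family of small regulatory GTPases. The insert was introduced by Gateway recombination, placing ARL3 downstream of the CMV promoter, a strong constitutive promoter for mammalian cells. It lies in frame with a GFP coding sequence supplied by the backbone, so the expressed product is ARL3 with GFP fused to its C terminus. Tagging at the C-terminal end leaves the N terminus of the GTPase free, although the record itself does not comment on the reason for this choice.

In bacteria the plasmid is maintained at high copy number under ampicillin selection. For mammalian work the backbone provides a neomycin resistance marker, which allows G418 selection of stably transfected cells in addition to simple transient transfection. No feature table accompanies the record, so details such as the origin of replication, polyadenylation signals, the recombination scars flanking the insert and the exact GFP variant are not stated here.

The construct belongs to a published toolbox of plasmids for expressing or knocking down human ARF, ARL and SAR family GTPases. Its stated purpose is mammalian expression of human ARL3 with a C-terminal GFP tag. Such a fusion allows the protein to be followed by fluorescence in cells or detected through the GFP moiety.
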