Addgene plasmid #67397: pDEST47-ARL3-GFP
Purpose: Mammalian expression of hArl3 with C-term GFP tag
Depositing lab: Richard Kahn. Depositing organization: Emory University. Publication: Tool box: Plasmids for the expression or knockdown of human ARF Family GTPases (ARF/ARL/SAR) and their co-expression in bacteria with N-myristoyltransferases. Kerr SC, Kahn RA. Cell Logist. 2015 Sep 21;5(3):e1090523. doi: 10.1080/21592799.2015.1090523. eCollection 2015 Jul-Sep. PubMed 27057421.
Backbone
  Vector backbone: pcDNA-DEST47
  Backbone manufacturer: Life Technologies
  Vector type: Mammalian Expression
  Selectable markers: Neomycin (select with G418)
Growth in bacteria
  Bacterial resistance: Ampicillin, 100 μg/mL
  Growth temperature: 37°C
  Growth strain: DH5alpha
  Copy number: High Copy
Gene/Insert
  Gene/Insert name: ARL3 (alt name: pRK8n-D47)
  Species: H. sapiens (human)
  Entrez Gene: ARL3 (a.k.a. ARFL3, JBTS35, RP83)
  Promoter: CMV
  Tag / fusion protein: GFP (C terminal on backbone)
  Cloning method: Gateway Cloning
  Sequencing primers: 5′ CMV-F; 3′ GFP-R
Terms and licenses: Academic/Nonprofit Terms; Industry Terms: Not Available to Industry
How to cite: pDEST47-ARL3-GFP was a gift from Richard Kahn (Addgene plasmid # 67397 ; http://n2t.net/addgene:67397 ; RRID:Addgene_67397)
